>Addgene plasmid #152440 | pGBW-m4134149 | depositor full sequence | sequence record 295452 | Full Sequence
CACCATGAAGATCATTTTGTTCCTGGCTCTTATAACTCTCGCCACCTGTGAGCTGTACCACTATCAGGAA
TGCGTTAGGGGTACGACAGTGCTCTTAAAAGAGCCTTGCTCATCGGGCACCTATGAAGGGAATAGCCCGT
TTCATCCCCTGGCAGATAACAAGTTTGCGCTAACATGTTTCAGTACTCAATTTGCCTTCGCTTGCCCAGA
CGGAGTCAAACACGTATACCAGCTGAGAGCACGGTCTGTCTCCCCCAAGTTATTCATCCGCCAGGAGGAA
GTGCAAGAGCTCTACAGCCCAATTTTTCTTATAGTTGCCGCTATCGTGTTCATTACCCTGTGTTTTACTC
TCAAACGTAAGACAGAAGAAAACCTTTACTTTCAGTCGGGACGGCGAATCCCGGGGCTGATAAATCCCTG
GAAAAGGAGATGGAAGAAGAACTTTATTGCAGTGTCTGCGGCTAACCGGTTCAAAAAGATCAGTTCAAGC
GGCGCCCTAGATTACGACATTCCTACGACCGCCTCCGAGAATCTCTATTTCCAGGGTGAATTTGGCTTGG
CACAACATGACGAGGCCGTCGATAACAAGTTTAATAAAGAACAGCAGAACGCTTTCTATGAGATCCTTCA
CTTACCAAATCTGAACGAAGAGCAACGCAACGCTTTCATTCAGAGCCTGAAAGACGATCCCTCGCAGTCT
GCAAATCTCCTGGCCGAAGCCAAGAAGCTGAATGACGCACAGGCTCCAAAAGTTGATAACAAGTTTAACA
AGGAGCAGCAGAATGCTTTCTACGAGATATTGCACCTTCCTAATCTGAATGAGGAACAAAGAAATGCATT
TATCCAGTCCCTAAAAGACGATCCATCACAGAGTGCCAACCTGCTTGCGGAAGCCAAAAAGCTCAATGAT
GCCCAGGCCCCGAAAGTAGACGCGAACCATCAATAAGCTAGCTTGACTGACTGAGATACAGCGTACCTTC
AGCTCACAGACATGATAAGATACATTGATGAGTTTGGACAAACCACAACTAGAATGCAGTGAAAAAAATG
CTTTATTTGTGAAATTTGTGATGCTATTGCTTTATTTGTAACCATTATAAGCTGCAATAAACAAGTTAAC
AACAACAATTGCATTCATTTTATGTTTCAGGTTCAGGGGGAGGTGTGGGAGGTTTTTTAAAGCAAGTAAA
ACCTCTACAAATGTGGTATTGGCCCATCTCTATCGGTATCGTAGCATAACCCCTTGGGGCCTCTAAACGG
GTCTTGAGGGGTTTTTTGTGCCCCTCGGGCCGGATTGCTATCTACCGGCATTGGCGCAGAAAAAAATGCC
TGATGCGACGCTGCGCGTCTTATACTCCCACATATGCCAGATTCAGCAACGGATACGGCTTCCCCAACTT
GCCCACTTCCATACGTGTCCTCCTTACCAGAAATTTATCCTTAAGGTCGTCAGCTATCCTGCAGGCGATC
TCTCGATTTCGATCAAGACATTCCTTTAATGGTCTTTTCTGGACACCACTAGGGGTCAGAAGTAGTTCAT
CAAACTTTCTTCCCTCCCTAATCTCATTGGTTACCTTGGGCTATCGAAACTTAATTAACCAGTCAAGTCA
GCTACTTGGCGAGATCGACTTGTCTGGGTTTCGACTACGCTCAGAATTGCGTCAGTCAAGTTCGATCTGG
TCCTTGCTATTGCACCCGTTCTCCGATTACGAGTTTCATTTAAATCATGTGAGCAAAAGGCCAGCAAAAG
GCCAGGAACCGTAAAAAGGCCGCGTTGCTGGCGTTTTTCCATAGGCTCCGCCCCCCTGACGAGCATCACA
AAAATCGACGCTCAAGTCAGAGGTGGCGAAACCCGACAGGACTATAAAGATACCAGGCGTTTCCCCCTGG
AAGCTCCCTCGTGCGCTCTCCTGTTCCGACCCTGCCGCTTACCGGATACCTGTCCGCCTTTCTCCCTTCG
GGAAGCGTGGCGCTTTCTCATAGCTCACGCTGTAGGTATCTCAGTTCGGTGTAGGTCGTTCGCTCCAAGC
TGGGCTGTGTGCACGAACCCCCCGTTCAGCCCGACCGCTGCGCCTTATCCGGTAACTATCGTCTTGAGTC
CAACCCGGTAAGACACGACTTATCGCCACTGGCAGCAGCCACTGGTAACAGGATTAGCAGAGCGAGGTAT
GTAGGCGGTGCTACAGAGTTCTTGAAGTGGTGGCCTAACTACGGCTACACTAGAAGAACAGTATTTGGTA
TCTGCGCTCTGCTGAAGCCAGTTACCTTCGGAAAAAGAGTTGGTAGCTCTTGATCCGGCAAACAAACCAC
CGCTGGTAGCGGTGGTTTTTTTGTTTGCAAGCAGCAGATTACGCGCAGAAAAAAAGGATCTCAAGAAGAT
CCTTTGATCTTTTCTACGGGGTCTGACGCTCAGTGGAACGAAAACTCACGTTAAGGGATTTTGGTCATGA
GATTATCAAAAAGGATCTTCACCTAGATCCTTTTAAATTAAAAATGAAGTTTTAAATCAATCTAAAGTAT
ATATGAGTAAACTTGGTCTGACAGTTACCAATGCTTAATCAGTGAGGCACCTATCTCAGCGATCTGTCTA
TTTCGTTCATCCATAGTTGCATTTAAATTTCCGAACTCTCCAAGGCCCTCGTCGGAAAATCTTCAAACCT
TTCGTCCGATCCATCTTGCAGGCTACCTCTCGAACGAACTATCGCAAGTCTCTTGGCCGGCCTTGCGCCT
TGGCTATTGCTTGGCAGCGCCTATCGCCAGGTATTACTCCAATCCCGAATATCCGAGATCGGGATCACCC
GAGAGAAGTTCAACCTACATCCTCAATCCCGATCTATCCGAGATCCGAGGAATATCGAAATCGGGGCGCG
CCTGGTGTACCGAGAACGATCCTCTCAGTGCGAGTCTCGACGATCCATATCGTTGCTTGGCAGTCAGCCA
GTCGGAATCCAGCTTGGGACCCAGGAAGTCCAATCGTCAGATATTGTACTCAAGCCTGGTCACGGCAGCG
TACCGATCTGTTTAAACCTAGATATTGATAGTCTGATCGGTCAACGTATAATCGAGTCCTAGCTTTTGCA
AACATCTATCAAGAGACAGGATCAGCAGGAGGCTTTCGCATGAGTATTCAACATTTCCGTGTCGCCCTTA
TTCCCTTTTTTGCGGCATTTTGCCTTCCTGTTTTTGCTCACCCAGAAACGCTGGTGAAAGTAAAAGATGC
TGAAGATCAGTTGGGTGCGCGAGTGGGTTACATCGAACTGGATCTCAACAGCGGTAAGATCCTTGAGAGT
TTTCGCCCCGAAGAACGCTTTCCAATGATGAGCACTTTTAAAGTTCTGCTATGTGGCGCGGTATTATCCC
GTATTGACGCCGGGCAAGAGCAACTCGGTCGCCGCATACACTATTCTCAGAATGACTTGGTTGAGTATTC
ACCAGTCACAGAAAAGCATCTTACGGATGGCATGACAGTAAGAGAATTATGCAGTGCTGCCATAACCATG
AGTGATAACACTGCGGCCAACTTACTTCTGACAACGATTGGAGGACCGAAGGAGCTAACCGCTTTTTTGC
ACAACATGGGGGATCATGTAACTCGCCTTGATCGTTGGGAACCGGAGCTGAATGAAGCCATACCAAACGA
CGAGCGTGACACCACGATGCCTGTAGCAATGGCAACAACCTTGCGTAAACTATTAACTGGCGAACTACTT
ACTCTAGCTTCCCGGCAACAGTTGATAGACTGGATGGAGGCGGATAAAGTTGCAGGACCACTTCTGCGCT
CGGCCCTTCCGGCTGGCTGGTTTATTGCTGATAAATCTGGAGCCGGTGAGCGTGGGTCTCGCGGTATCAT
TGCAGCACTGGGGCCAGATGGTAAGCCCTCCCGTATCGTAGTTATCTACACGACGGGGAGTCAGGCAACT
ATGGATGAACGAAATAGACAGATCGCTGAGATAGGTGCCTCACTGATTAAGCATTGGTAACCGATTCTAG
GTGCATTGGCGCAGAAAAAAATGCCTGATGCGACGCTGCGCGTCTTATACTCCCACATATGCCAGATTCA
GCAACGGATACGGCTTCCCCAACTTGCCCACTTCCATACGTGTCCTCCTTACCAGAAATTTATCCTTAAG
ATCCCGAATCGTTTAAACTCGACTCTGGCTCTATCGAATCTCCGTCGTTTCGAGCTTACGCGAACAGCCG
TGGCGCTCATTTGCTCGTCGGGCATCGAATCTCGTCAGCTATCGTCAGCTTACCTTTTTGGCAGCGATCG
CGGCTCCCGACATCTTGGACCATTAGCTCCACAGGTATCTTCTTCCCTCTAGTGGTCATAACAGCAGCTT
CAGCTACCTCTCAATTCAAAAAACCCCTCAAGACCCGTTTAGAGGCCCCAAGGGGTTATGCTATCAATCG
TTGCGTTACACACACAAAAAACCAACACACATCCATCTTCGATGGATAGCGATTTTATTATCTAACTGCT
GATCGAGTGTAGCCAGATCTAGTAATCAATTACGGGGTCATTAGTTCATAGCCCATATATGGAGTTCCGC
GTTACATAACTTACGGTAAATGGCCCGCCTGGCTGACCGCCCAACGACCCCCGCCCATTGACGTCAATAA
TGACGTATGTTCCCATAGTAACGCCAATAGGGACTTTCCATTGACGTCAATGGGTGGAGTATTTACGGTA
AACTGCCCACTTGGCAGTACATCAAGTGTATCATATGCCAAGTACGCCCCCTATTGACGTCAATGACGGT
AAATGGCCCGCCTGGCATTATGCCCAGTACATGACCTTATGGGACTTTCCTACTTGGCAGTACATCTACG
TATTAGTCATCGCTATTACCATGCTGATGCGGTTTTGGCAGTACATCAATGGGCGTGGATAGCGGTTTGA
CTCACGGGGATTTCCAAGTCTCCACCCCATTGACGTCAATGGGAGTTTGTTTTGGCACCAAAATCAACGG
GACTTTCCAAAATGTCGTAACAACTCCGCCCCATTGACGCAAATGGGCGGTAGGCGTGTACGGTGGGAGG
TCTATATAAGCAGAGCTGGTTTAGTGAACCGTCAGATCAGATCTTTGTCGATCCTACCATCCACTCGACA
CACCCGCCAGCGGCCGC
Features (pLannotate 1.2.2; 18 found; start..end, strand, type, name):
      5..367     +  CDS            NS7A_SARS2: Experimental evidence at protein level: Swiss-Prot protein existence level 1. Plays a role as antagonist of host tetherin (BST2), disrupting its antiviral effect. Acts by binding to BST2 thereby interfering with its glycosylation. May suppress small interfering RNA (siRNA). May bind to host ITGAL, thereby playing a role in attachment or modulation of leukocytes. From Severe acute respiratory syndrome coronavirus 2 (2019-nCoV) (SARS-CoV-2).
    422..499     +  CDS            MYLK2 (fragment): MYLK2_HUMAN - Experimental evidence at protein level: Swiss-Prot protein existence level 1. Implicated in the level of global muscle contraction and cardiac function. Phosphorylates a specific serine in the N-terminus of a myosin light chain. From Homo sapiens (Human).
    581..931     +  CDS            spa (fragment): SPA_STAAU - Experimental evidence at protein level: Swiss-Prot protein existence level 1. Plays a role in the inhibition of the host innate and adaptive immune responses. Possesses five immunoglobulin-binding domains that capture both the fragment crystallizable region (Fc region) and the Fab region (part of Ig that identifies antigen) of immunoglobulins (By similarity). In turn, Staphylococcus aureus is protected from phagocytic killing via inhibition of Ig Fc region. In addition, the host elicited B-cell response is prevented due to a decrease of antibody-secreting cell proliferation that en
    996..1117    -  polyA_signal   SV40 poly(A) signal: SV40 polyadenylation signal
   1140..1209    -  CDS            large T antigen (fragment): large T antigen from SV40 (simian virus 40)
   1232..1278    +  terminator     T7 terminator: transcription terminator for bacteriophage T7 RNA polymerase
   1308..1444    +  terminator     rrnG terminator: transcription terminator from the E. coli ribosomal RNA rrnG operon (Albrechtsen et al., 1991)
   1489..1560    +  misc_feature   3' β-globin insulator: insulator downstream of the human β-globin locus (Farrell et al., 2002)
   1786..2374    -  rep_origin     ori: high-copy-number ColE1/pMB1/pBR322/pUC origin of replication
   2546..2610    -  CDS            bla(M) (fragment): β-lactamase lacking the signal sequence; bla(M); allows cytosolic expression of β-lactamase
   3120..3980    +  CDS            AmpR: β-lactamase; bla; confers resistance to ampicillin, carbenicillin, and related antibiotics
   3993..4129    +  terminator     rrnG terminator: transcription terminator from the E. coli ribosomal RNA rrnG operon (Albrechtsen et al., 1991)
   4281..4352    +  misc_feature   5' β-globin insulator: insulator upstream of the human β-globin locus (Farrell et al., 2002)
   4357..4403    -  terminator     T7 terminator: transcription terminator for bacteriophage T7 RNA polymerase
   4421..4469    -  polyA_signal   poly(A) signal: synthetic polyadenylation signal
   4550..4853    +  enhancer       CMV enhancer: human cytomegalovirus immediate early enhancer
   4926..4943    -  promoter       CMV promoter (fragment): human cytomegalovirus (CMV) immediate early promoter
   5006..5057    +  promoter       CMVd2 promoter: truncated human cytomegalovirus (CMV) immediate early promoter that yields moderately reduced expression relative to the full-length promoter
