[The description below was written by a language model from this plasmid's Addgene catalogue record and pLannotate feature annotations shown in this document.]
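Description:
pGBW-m4134149 is a mammalian expression plasmid built on the pTwist_CMV_6 backbone that carries the wild-type ORF7a coding sequence of SARS-CoV-2. It is maintained in E. coli as a high-copy plasmid through a ColE1/pUC-type origin and selected with ampicillin via a β-lactamase (AmpR) gene. No mammalian selection marker is annotated, which suggests it is suited mainly to transient transfection. The annotated full sequence is 5,127 nt, somewhat larger than the sum of the catalogued backbone and insert sizes. The record does not explain this difference.

Expression is driven by the human cytomegalovirus immediate-early enhancer and promoter. The feature table annotates the promoter as a short CMV fragment plus a truncated CMVd2 form, located just upstream of the sequence's numbering origin, so transcription reads across that origin into ORF7a. Downstream of the insert, the backbone supplies a C-terminal tandem affinity purification tag described as TEV-cleavable. The annotation tool picks up its components as a fragment of myosin light chain kinase, consistent with a calmodulin-binding peptide, and a fragment of Staphylococcus aureus protein A, which contributes IgG-binding domains. The TEV site itself is not separately annotated. An SV40 polyadenylation signal follows the tagged open reading frame. The expression unit is bracketed by β-globin insulator elements, T7 and rrnG transcription terminators and a synthetic poly(A) signal upstream of the enhancer, which presumably limit read-through and interference between the mammalian cassette and the bacterial backbone.

The construct is intended for producing tagged ORF7a in mammalian cells. ORF7a is an accessory protein described in the annotation as an antagonist of host tetherin (BST2). The tag design lends itself to two-step affinity purification and to recovery of interacting host proteins.
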