Addgene plasmid #152440: pGBW-m4134149
Purpose: Mammalian expression plasmid for SARS-CoV-2 ORF7a protein
Depositing lab: Ginkgo Bioworks & Benjie Chen. Depositing organization: Ginkgo Bioworks.
Backbone
  Vector backbone: pTwist_CMV_6
  Backbone size w/o insert (bp): 4180
  Vector type: Mammalian Expression
Growth in bacteria
  Bacterial resistance: Ampicillin, 100 μg/mL
  Growth temperature: 37°C
  Growth strain: DH5alpha
  Copy number: High Copy
Gene/Insert
  Gene/Insert name: SARS-CoV-2 ORF7a protein
  Species: Severe acute respiratory syndrome coronavirus 2
  Insert size (bp): 359
  Mutation: wt
  Entrez Gene: ORF7a (a.k.a. GU280_gp07)
  Promoter: CMV
  Tag / fusion protein: Cleavable TEV;TapTag (C terminal on backbone)
  Cloning method: Unknown
Resource information
  A portion of this plasmid was derived from a plasmid made by: GinkgoBioworks
Depositor comments: NCBI reference sequence: YP_009724395.1
How to cite: pGBW-m4134149 was a gift from Ginkgo Bioworks & Benjie Chen (Addgene plasmid # 152440 ; http://n2t.net/addgene:152440 ; RRID:Addgene_152440)
